>Addgene plasmid #114813 | AT2G15300 X008_pECIA14 | addgene full sequence | sequence record 270410 | Addgene NGS Result
GTAAAACGACGGCCAGTGAATTAATTCGTTGCAGGACAGGATGTGGTGCCCGATGTGACTAGCTCTTTGC
TGCAGGCCGTCCTATCCTCTGGTTCCGATAAGAGACCCAGAACTCCGGCCCCCCACCGCCCACCGCCACC
CCCATACATATGTGGTACGCAAGTAAGAGTGCCTGCGCATGCCCCATGTGCCCCACCAAGAGCTTTGCAT
CCCATACAAGTCCCCAAAGTGGAGAACCGAACCAATTCTTCGCGGGCAGAACAAAAGCTTCTGCACACGT
CTCCACTCGAATTTGGAGCCGGCCGGCGTGTGCAAAAGAGGTGAATCGAACGAAAGACCCGTGTGTAAAG
CCGCGTTTCCAAAATGTATAAAACCGAGAGCATCTGGCCAATGTGCATCAGTTGTGGTCAGCAGCAAAAT
CAAGTGAATCATCTCAGTGCAACTAAAGGGGGGATCCGATCTCAATATGAAGTTATGCATATTACTGGCC
GTCGTGGCCTTTGTTGGCCTCTCGCTCGGGAACACAGATGGTGTTGCTTTACTCTCTTTCAAGTATTCCA
TCCTCAATGATCCTCTCTTAGTTCTACGAAACTGGAACTACGACGATGAAACACCGTGCTCTTGGACCGG
TGTTACATGCACAGAGCTTGGGATTCCCAACACCCCTGACATGTTTAGAGTTACAAGTTTGGTTCTTCCC
AACAAACAGCTTCTTGGTTCTGTTTCTCCCGACTTGTTTTCAATCCTACATCTAAGAATCTTGGATCTCT
CCGACAATTTCTTCCATGGATCACTGCCGGATTCTGTGTCCAACGCCAGTGAGCTTCGTATTCTGTCCCT
TGGTAACAACAAGGTTTCTGGTGAACTACCCCGTAGTATCAGCAACGTGGCTAGTCTGCAGCTCTTGAAT
CTCTCTGCCAACGCCTTGACCGGAAAAATCCCTCCCAATCTCTCACTTCCCAAGAATCTGACAGTCATTT
CCTTGGCGAAGAATTCATTTTCAGGCGATATTCCAAGCGGGTTTGAAGCAGTACAGGTTCTAGATATCTC
CTCAAATCTTCTAGACGGATCTCTTCCTCCAGATTTCAGAGGAACAAGTCTCCTTTACCTCAACTTATCA
AACAATCAAATCTCCGGCATGATTTCTCCACCTTTCGCCGAAAAATTTCCAGCAAGCGCCATCATTGATC
TCTCCTTCAACAATCTAACAGGACCAATCCCTAACACACCACCATTGCTTAACCAAAAGACCGAGTCTTT
TTCTGGTAACATAGGCTTATGTGGTCAGCCATTAAAGACCCTTTGTTCAATCCCTTCTACTCTATCAGAC
CCACCAAATATCTCTGAAACTACTTCACCTGCAATAGCAGTCATGCCCACAACTCCAACACCAACAAACT
CTTCAACAGAATCAACAAATCAAACAGCCAAAAGCAAACTAAAACCAAGCCTGGAGGTGCTGTTCCAGGG
ACCAAGCGGCAATCCCGGCGGCGATCTGGCCCCCCAGATGCTGCGCGAGCTGCAGGAGACCAATGCCGCC
CTGCAGGACGTGCGCGAGCTGCTGCGCCACCGCGTGAAGGAGATCACCTTCCTGAAGAACACCGTGATGG
AGTGCGACGCCTGCGGCATGCAGCCCTCTAGAGGCTCCGGCTCCATCATCCCAGTTGAGGAGGAGAACCC
GGACTTCTGGAACCGCGAGGCAGCCGAGGCCCTGGGTGCCGCCAAGAAGCTGCAGCCTGCACAGACAGCC
GCCAAGAACCTCATCATCTTCCTGGGCGATGGGATGGGGGTGTCTACGGTGACAGCTGCCAGGATCCTAA
AAGGGCAGAAGAAGGACAAACTGGGGCCTGAGATACCCCTGGCCATGGACCGCTTCCCATATGTGGCTCT
GTCCAAGACATACAATGTAGACAAACATGTGCCAGACAGTGGAGCCACAGCCACGGCCTACCTGTGCGGG
GTCAAGGGCAACTTCCAGACCATTGGCTTGAGTGCAGCCGCCCGCTTTAACCAGTGCAACACGACACGCG
GCAACGAGGTCATCTCCGTGATGAATCGGGCCAAGAAAGCAGGGAAGTCAGTGGGAGTGGTAACCACCAC
ACGAGTGCAGCACGCCTCGCCAGCCGGCACCTACGCCCACACGGTGAACCGCAACTGGTACTCGGACGCC
GACGTGCCTGCCTCGGCCCGCCAGGAGGGGTGCCAGGACATCGCTACGCAGCTCATCTCCAACATGGACA
TTGACGTGATCCTAGGTGGAGGCCGAAAGTACATGTTTCGCATGGGAACCCCAGACCCTGAGTACCCAGA
TGACTACAGCCAAGGTGGGACCAGGCTGGACGGGAAGAATCTGGTGCAGGAATGGCTGGCGAAGCGCCAG
GGTGCCCGGTATGTGTGGAACCGCACTGAGCTCATGCAGGCTTCCCTGGACCCGTCTGTGACCCATCTCA
TGGGTCTCTTTGAGCCTGGAGACATGAAATACGAGATCCACCGAGACTCCACACTGGACCCCTCCCTGAT
GGAGATGACAGAGGCTGCCCTGCGCCTGCTGAGCAGGAACCCCCGCGGCTTCTTCCTCTTCGTGGAGGGT
GGTCGCATCGACCATGGTCATCATGAAAGCAGGGCTTACCGGGCACTGACTGAGACGATCATGTTCGACG
ACGCCATTGAGAGGGCGGGCCAGCTCACCAGCGAGGAGGACACGCTGAGCCTCGTCACTGCCGACCACTC
CCACGTCTTCTCCTTCGGAGGCTACCCCCTGCGAGGGAGCTCCATCTTCGGGCTGGCCCCTGGCAAGGCC
CGGGACAGGAAGGCCTACACGGTCCTCCTATACGGAAACGGTCCAGGCTATGTGCTCAAGGACGGCGCCC
GGCCGGATGTTACCGAGAGCGAGAGCGGGAGCCCCGAGTATCGGCAGCAGTCAGCAGTGCCCCTGGACGA
AGAGACCCACGCAGGCGAGGACGTGGCGGTGTTCGCGCGCGGCCCGCAGGCGCACCTGGTTCACGGCGTG
CAGGAGCAGACCTTCATAGCGCACGTCATGGCCTTCGCCGCCTGCCTGGAGCCCTACACCGCCTGCGACC
TGGCGCCCCCCGCCGGCACCACCGACGCCGCGCACCCGGGTTCTAGAGGAAGCACCTCCGGCGATAACGA
TTACAAGGATGATGATGATAAGGCCAGCGGCACCGGTCATCATCACCATCACCATTGAGTTTAAACCCGC
TGATCAGCCTCGACTGTGCCTTCTAAGGCCTGAGCTCGCTGATCAGCCTCGATCGAGGATCCAGACATGA
TAAGATACATTGATGAGTTTGGACAAACCACAACTAGAATGCAGTGAAAAAAATGCTTTATTTGTGAAAT
TTGTGATGCTATTGCTTTATTTGTAACCATTATAAGCTGCAATAAACAAGTTAACAACAACAATTGCATT
CATTTTATGTTTCAGGTTCAGGGGGAGGTGTGGGAGGTTTTTTAAAGCAAGTAAAACCTCTACAAATGTG
GTATGGCTGATTATGATCAGTCGACCTGCAGGCATGCAAGCTTGGCGTAATCATGGTCATAGCTGTTTCC
TGTGTGAAATTGTTATCCGCTCACAATTCCACACAACATACGAGCCGGAAGCATAAAGTGTAAAGCCTGG
GGTGCCTAATGAGTGAGCTAACTCACATTAATTGCGTTGCGCTCACTGCCCGCTTTCCAGTCGGGAAACC
TGTCGTGCCAGCTGCATTAATGAATCGGCCAACGCGCGGGGAGAGGCGGTTTGCGTATTGGGCGCTCTTC
CGCTTCCTCGCTCACTGACTCGCTGCGCTCGGTCGTTCGGCTGCGGCGAGCGGTATCAGCTCACTCAAAG
GCGGTAATACGGTTATCCACAGAATCAGGGGATAACGCAGGAAAGAACATGTGAGCAAAAGGCCAGCAAA
AGGCCAGGAACCGTAAAAAGGCCGCGTTGCTGGCGTTTTTCCATAGGCTCCGCCCCCCTGACGAGCATCA
CAAAAATCGACGCTCAAGTCAGAGGTGGCGAAACCCGACAGGACTATAAAGATACCAGGCGTTTCCCCCT
GGAAGCTCCCTCGTGCGCTCTCCTGTTCCGACCCTGCCGCTTACCGGATACCTGTCCGCCTTTCTCCCTT
CGGGAAGCGTGGCGCTTTCTCATAGCTCACGCTGTAGGTATCTCAGTTCGGTGTAGGTCGTTCGCTCCAA
GCTGGGCTGTGTGCACGAACCCCCCGTTCAGCCCGACCGCTGCGCCTTATCCGGTAACTATCGTCTTGAG
TCCAACCCGGTAAGACACGACTTATCGCCACTGGCAGCAGCCACTGGTAACAGGATTAGCAGAGCGAGGT
ATGTAGGCGGTGCTACAGAGTTCTTGAAGTGGTGGCCTAACTACGGCTACACTAGAAGAACAGTATTTGG
TATCTGCGCTCTGCTGAAGCCAGTTACCTTCGGAAAAAGAGTTGGTAGCTCTTGATCCGGCAAACAAACC
ACCGCTGGTAGCGGTGGTTTTTTTGTTTGCAAGCAGCAGATTACGCGCAGAAAAAAAGGATCTCAAGAAG
ATCCTTTGATCTTTTCTACGGGGTCTGACGCTCAGTGGAACGAAAACTCACGTTAAGGGATTTTGGTCAT
GAGATTATCAAAAAGGATCTTCACCTAGATCCTTTTAAATTAAAAATGAAGTTTTAAATCAATCTAAAGT
ATATATGAGTAAACTTGGTCTGACAGTTACCAATGCTTAATCAGTGAGGCACCTATCTCAGCGATCTGTC
TATTTCGTTCATCCATAGTTGCCTGACTCCCCGTCGTGTAGATAACTACGATACGGGAGGGCTTACCATC
TGGCCCCAGTGCTGCAATGATACCGCGAGACCCACGCTCACCGGCTCCAGATTTATCAGCAATAAACCAG
CCAGCCGGAAGGGCCGAGCGCAGAAGTGGTCCTGCAACTTTATCCGCCTCCATCCAGTCTATTAATTGTT
GCCGGGAAGCTAGAGTAAGTAGTTCGCCAGTTAATAGTTTGCGCAACGTTGTTGCCATTGCTACAGGCAT
CGTGGTGTCACGCTCGTCGTTTGGTATGGCTTCATTCAGCTCCGGTTCCCAACGATCAAGGCGAGTTACA
TGATCCCCCATGTTGTGCAAAAAAGCGGTTAGCTCCTTCGGTCCTCCGATCGTTGTCAGAAGTAAGTTGG
CCGCAGTGTTATCACTCATGGTTATGGCAGCACTGCATAATTCTCTTACTGTCATGCCATCCGTAAGATG
CTTTTCTGTGACTGGTGAGTACTCAACCAAGTCATTCTGAGAATAGTGTATGCGGCGACCGAGTTGCTCT
TGCCCGGCGTCAATACGGGATAATACCGCGCCACATAGCAGAACTTTAAAAGTGCTCATCATTGGAAAAC
GTTCTTCGGGGCGAAAACTCTCAAGGATCTTACCGCTGTTGAGATCCAGTTCGATGTAACCCACTCGTGC
ACCCAACTGATCTTCAGCATCTTTTACTTTCACCAGCGTTTCTGGGTGAGCAAAAACAGGAAGGCAAAAT
GCCGCAAAAAAGGGAATAAGGGCGACACGGAAATGTTGAATACTCATACTCTTCCTTTTTCAATATTATT
GAAGCATTTATCAGGGTTATTGTCTCATGAGCGGATACATATTTGAATGTATTTAGAAAAATAAACAAAT
AGGGGTTCCGCGCACATTTCCCCGAAAAGTGCCACCTGACGTCTAAGAAACCATTATTATCATGACATTA
ACCTATAAAAATAGGCGTATCACGAGGCCCTTTCGTCTCGCGCGTTTCGGTGATGACGGTGAAAACCTCT
GACACATGCAGCTCCCGGAGACGGTCACAGCTTGTCTGTAAGCGGATGCCGGGAGCAGACAAGCCCGTCA
GGGCGCGTCAGCGGGTGTTGGCGGGTGTCGGGGCTGGCTTAACTATGCGGCATCAGAGCAGATTGTACTG
AGAGTGCACCATATGCGGTGTGAAATACCGCACAGATGCGTAAGGAGAAAATACCGCATCAGGCGCCATT
CGCCATTCAGGCTGCGCAACTGTTGGGAAGGGCGATCGGTGCGGGCCTCTTCGCTATTACGCCAGCTGGC
GAAAGGGGGATGTGCTGCAAGGCGATTAAGTTGGGTAACGCCAGGGTTTTCCCAGTCACGACGTT
Features (pLannotate 1.2.2; 19 found; start..end, strand, type, name):
     23..449     +  promoter       MT promoter: Drosophila metallothionein promoter
    467..520     +  sig_peptide    BiP signal sequence: Drosophila BiP signal sequence
    521..1447    +  CDS            Y4372_ARATH (fragment): Experimental evidence at protein level: Swiss-Prot protein existence level 1. From Arabidopsis thaliana (Mouse-ear cress).
   1487..1666    +  CDS            Comp (fragment): COMP_RAT - Experimental evidence at protein level: Swiss-Prot protein existence level 1. May play a role in the structural integrity of cartilage via its interaction with other extracellular matrix proteins such as the collagens and fibronectin. Can mediate the interaction of chondrocytes with the cartilage extracellular matrix through interaction with cell surface integrin receptors. Could play a role in the pathogenesis of osteoarthritis. Potent suppressor of apoptosis in both primary chondrocytes and transformed cells. Suppresses apoptosis by blocking the activation of caspase-3 and by indu
   1654..3106    +  CDS            SEAP (fragment): secreted alkaline phosphatase from human placenta The natural enzyme has a C-terminal transmembrane sequence that is replaced by a GPI anchor.
   3143..3172    +  CDS            2xFLAG (fragment): two tandem FLAG® epitope tags
   3278..3412    -  polyA_signal   SV40 poly(A) signal: SV40 polyadenylation signal
   3435..3519    -  CDS            large T antigen (fragment): large T antigen from SV40 (simian virus 40)
   3519..3543    +  misc_feature   MCS (fragment): pUC18/19 multiple cloning site
   3580..3596    -  protein_bind   lac operator: The lac repressor binds to the lac operator to inhibit transcription in E. coli. This inhibition can be relieved by adding lactose or isopropyl-β-D-thiogalactopyranoside (IPTG). lac repressor encoded by lacI
   3604..3634    -  promoter       lac promoter: promoter for the E. coli lac operon
   3649..3670    -  protein_bind   CAP binding site: CAP binding activates transcription in the presence of cAMP. E. coli catabolite activator protein
   3683..3775    -  CDS            lacI (fragment): lac repressor; lacI; The lac repressor binds to the lac operator to inhibit transcription in E. coli. This inhibition can be relieved by adding lactose or isopropyl-β-D-thiogalactopyranoside (IPTG).
   3958..4546    -  rep_origin     ori: high-copy-number ColE1/pMB1/pBR322/pUC origin of replication
   4717..5577    -  CDS            AmpR: β-lactamase; bla; confers resistance to ampicillin, carbenicillin, and related antibiotics
   5578..5682    -  promoter       AmpR promoter: bla
   5777..5812    +  CDS            rop (fragment): Rop protein, which maintains plasmids at low copy number; rop
   5914..6013    +  misc_feature   bom (fragment): basis of mobility region from pBR322
   6019..21      -  CDS            lacZα (fragment) (across the origin): LacZα fragment of β-galactosidase; lacZ fragment
