[The description below was written by a language model from this plasmid's Addgene catalogue record and pLannotate feature annotations shown in this document.]
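Description:
AT2G15300 X008_pECIA14 is an insect-cell expression plasmid built on the pECIA14 backbone, designed to produce a secreted, multimerised "prey" protein for an extracellular interaction screen of Arabidopsis leucine-rich repeat receptor kinases. It is propagated in E. coli as a high-copy plasmid through a ColE1/pUC-type origin and selected with ampicillin via the β-lactamase gene. The remaining bacterial annotations (fragments of lacZα, lacI, rop and bom, plus the lac promoter and operator) appear to be leftovers of the cloning-vector backbone rather than functional parts of the design.

The expression cassette is driven by the Drosophila metallothionein promoter, so transcription is induced with copper sulfate in Drosophila cell culture. A Drosophila BiP signal sequence directs the product into the secretory pathway and is fused in frame to the extracellular domain of the A. thaliana LRR receptor kinase AT2G15300, which was inserted by ligation-independent cloning. Downstream, the ectodomain is joined to the pentamerising coiled-coil helix of rat COMP, then human placental alkaline phosphatase, a FLAG epitope and a hexahistidine tag. The His tag is stated by the depositor but was not picked up in the feature table. An SV40 polyadenylation signal is annotated after the coding region, although on the opposite strand.

Pentamerisation through COMP raises avidity so that weak ectodomain–ectodomain contacts can be detected, and the alkaline phosphatase provides an enzymatic readout of prey binding. The FLAG and His tags are available for detection or purification. According to the record, this prey vector is intended for use with the matching bait construct carrying the same ectodomain in pECIA2.
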