Addgene plasmid #114813: AT2G15300 X008_pECIA14
Purpose: Prey vector AT2G15300 X008_pECIA14 should be used with bait vector AT2G15300 X008_pECIA2.
Depositing lab: Youssef Belkhadir. Depositing organization: Gregor Mendel Institute of Molecular Plant Biology. Publication: An extracellular network of Arabidopsis leucine-rich repeat receptor kinases. Smakowska-Luzan E, Mott GA, Parys K, Stegmann M, Howton TC, Layeghifard M, Neuhold J, Lehner A, Kong J, Grunwald K, Weinberger N, Satbhai SB, Mayer D, Busch W, Madalinski M, Stolt-Bergner P, Provart NJ, Mukhtar MS, Zipfel C, Desveaux D, Guttman DS, Belkhadir Y. Nature. 2018 Jan 18;553(7688):342-346. doi: 10.1038/nature25184. Epub 2018 Jan 10. PubMed 29320478.
Backbone
  Vector backbone: pECIA14
  Backbone manufacturer: Chris Garcia (Addgene plasmid # 47051)
  Vector type: Insect Expression
Growth in bacteria
  Bacterial resistance: Ampicillin, 100 μg/mL
  Growth temperature: 37°C
  Growth strain: DH5alpha
  Copy number: High Copy
Gene/Insert
  Gene/Insert name: AT2G15300
  Species: A. thaliana (mustard weed)
  Entrez Gene: AT2G15300 (a.k.a. AT2G15300, F27O10.5, F27O10_5)
  Promoter: Metallothionein (Copper-Inducible)
  Cloning method: Ligation Independent Cloning
Terms and licenses: Academic/Nonprofit Terms; Industry Terms: Not Available to Industry
Depositor comments: Plasmid for secreted expression in Drosophila cell culture by induction via CuSO4. Insert is an extracellular domain of indicated LRR-RK, C-terminally tagged with Pentameric rat COMP helix, Alkaline Phosphatase (human, placental), Flag, and hexahistidine tags. Insert Protein Sequence: NTDGVALLSFKYSILNDPLLVLRNWNYDDETPCSWTGVTCTELGIPNTPDMFRVTSLVLPNKQLLGSVSPDLFSILHLRILDLSDNFFHGSLPDSVSNASELRILSLGNNKVSGELPRSISNVASLQLLNLSANALTGKIPPNLSLPKNLTVISLAKNSFSGDIPSGFEAVQVLDISSNLLDGSLPPDFRGTSLLYLNLSNNQISGMISPPFAEKFPASAIIDLSFNNLTGPIPNTPPLLNQKTESFSGNIGLCGQPLKTLCSIPSTLSDPPNISETTSPAIAVMPTTPTPTNSSTESTNQTAKSKLKPS
How to cite: AT2G15300 X008_pECIA14 was a gift from Youssef Belkhadir (Addgene plasmid # 114813 ; http://n2t.net/addgene:114813 ; RRID:Addgene_114813)
